Addgene plasmid #191832: pUS252L
Purpose: Expresses fuBFP constitutively in E.coli cells. Designed to act as modular template for cutting out or amplifying fuBFP to place in other plasmid backbones
Depositing lab: Nicholas Coleman & Mark Somerville.
Backbone
  Vector backbone: pK18
  Backbone size w/o insert (bp): 2633
  Total vector size (bp): 3356
  Vector type: Bacterial Expression
Growth in bacteria
  Bacterial resistance: Kanamycin, 50 μg/mL
  Growth temperature: 37°C
  Growth strain: DH5alpha
  Copy number: High Copy
Gene/Insert
  Gene/Insert name: fuBFP
  Species: Synthetic
  Insert size (bp): 726
  Cloning method: Restriction Enzyme; 5′ cloning site BamHI, EcoRI, XbaI, XhoI (unknown if destroyed); 3′ cloning site HindIII, PstI, SphI (unknown if destroyed)
  Sequencing primers: 5′ CTTCCGGCTCGTATGTTGTG; 3′ GCAAGGCGATTAAGTTGGGTAACG
Terms and licenses: Academic/Nonprofit Terms; Industry Terms
Depositor comments: fuBFP is an open-source superfolding blue fluorescent protein with excitation maximum at 376 nm and emission maximum at 447 nm. Relative to the original fuGFP, the protein contains the Y66H mutation (amino acid numbering based on classical GFP).
How to cite: pUS252L was a gift from Nicholas Coleman & Mark Somerville (Addgene plasmid # 191832 ; http://n2t.net/addgene:191832 ; RRID:Addgene_191832)
