[The description below was written by a language model from this plasmid's Addgene catalogue record and pLannotate feature annotations shown in this document.]
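Description:
pUS252L is a small, high-copy bacterial expression plasmid built on the pK18 cloning backbone (about 3.36 kb in total) and carrying a synthetic 726 bp gene for fuBFP, an open-source superfolding blue fluorescent protein. It replicates in E. coli from a ColE1/pMB1/pUC-type origin and is selected with kanamycin through the Tn5-derived neo (nptII) gene. The short tnpA and ble fragments that flank neo in the annotation are remnants of the Tn5 resistance region rather than functional genes. The brief RSF ori and lacI matches are likewise only fragments, so the plasmid does not appear to supply an intact lac repressor.

The fluorescent protein coding sequence sits downstream of the lac promoter, with its CAP binding site and lac operator, in the position of the pUC-type polylinker. A residual MCS fragment and a truncated lacZα follow it. The automated annotation labels the open reading frame as EBFP1.2, which reflects its similarity to Aequorea-derived blue proteins. According to the depositor it is fuBFP, derived from fuGFP by the Y66H chromophore substitution (classical GFP numbering), with an excitation maximum at 376 nm and an emission maximum at 447 nm. The record describes expression as constitutive, which is consistent with a high-copy lac promoter and no full-length plasmid-borne lacI.

The gene is bracketed by several restriction sites, BamHI, EcoRI, XbaI and XhoI on the 5′ side and HindIII, PstI and SphI on the 3′ side, though the record does not confirm that these sites remain intact. The plasmid is intended as a modular template from which fuBFP can be excised or amplified by PCR for transfer into other backbones.
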