Features (pLannotate 1.2.2; 12 found; start..end, strand, type, name):
      1..101     +  rep_origin     RSF ori (fragment): Plasmids containing the RSF 1030 origin of replication can be propagated in E. coli cells that contain additional plasmids with compatible origins.
    103..195     +  CDS            lacI (fragment): lac repressor; lacI; The lac repressor binds to the lac operator to inhibit transcription in E. coli. This inhibition can be relieved by adding lactose or isopropyl-β-D-thiogalactopyranoside (IPTG).
    208..229     +  protein_bind   CAP binding site: CAP binding activates transcription in the presence of cAMP. E. coli catabolite activator protein
    244..274     +  promoter       lac promoter: promoter for the E. coli lac operon
    282..298     +  protein_bind   lac operator: The lac repressor binds to the lac operator to inhibit transcription in E. coli. This inhibition can be relieved by adding lactose or isopropyl-β-D-thiogalactopyranoside (IPTG). lac repressor encoded by lacI
    338..1054    +  CDS            EBFP1.2: EBFP1.2 is a basic (constitutively fluorescent) uv fluorescent protein published in 2007, derived from Aequorea victoria. It has high acid sensitivity.
   1071..1088    +  misc_feature   MCS (fragment): pUC18/19 multiple cloning site
   1091..1245    +  CDS            lacZα (fragment): LacZα fragment of β-galactosidase; lacZ fragment
   1258..1581    +  CDS            tnpA (fragment): TN5P_ECOLX - Also known as tnp. Experimental evidence at protein level: Swiss-Prot protein existence level 1. Mediates transposition of transposon Tn5 by a 'cut and paste' mechanism. First, the monomeric transposase binds the 19 bp inverted DNA repeats flanking the transposon. Then, dimerization of the DNA- bound transposase creates a synaptic DNA complex. After nicking of the first DNA strand, excision of the transposon proceeds through a series of intermediates. The transposase then mediates the insertion of the transposon at a new site by strand transfer. The activity of the wild- type tran
   1613..2404    +  CDS            neo: KKA2_KLEPN - Also known as kan, nptII. Experimental evidence at protein level: Swiss-Prot protein existence level 1. Resistance to kanamycin, neomycin, paromomycin, ribostamycin, butirosin and gentamicin B. From Klebsiella pneumoniae.
   2428..2580    +  CDS            ble (fragment): BLE_KLEPN - Experimental evidence at protein level: Swiss-Prot protein existence level 1. Binding protein with a strong affinity to the bleomycin family of antibiotics. Binds to CL990; an antimitotic-antibiotic compound. From Klebsiella pneumoniae.
   2691..3279    +  rep_origin     ori: high-copy-number ColE1/pMB1/pBR322/pUC origin of replication
>Addgene plasmid #191832 | pUS252L | addgene full sequence | sequence record 382125 | Addgene NGS Result
TGATTCTGTGGATAACCGTATTACCGCCTTTGAGTGAGCTGATACCGCTCGCCGCAGCCGAACGACCGAG
CGCAGCGAGTCAGTGAGCGAGGAAGCGGAAGAGCGCCCAATACGCAAACCGCCTCTCCCCGCGCGTTGGC
CGATTCATTAATGCAGCTGGCACGACAGGTTTCCCGACTGGAAAGCGGGCAGTGAGCGCAACGCAATTAA
TGTGAGTTAGCTCACTCATTAGGCACCCCAGGCTTTACACTTTATGCTTCCGGCTCGTATGTTGTGTGGA
ATTGTGAGCGGATAACAATTTCACGGATCCGAATTCTAGACCTCGAGGAGGTTTCATATGGTGAGCAGTG
GCGAAGATATTTTCTCGGGCTTGGTTCCGATTCTGATCGAGCTGGAGGGCGATGTGAACGGTCATCGTTT
TAGCGTTCGCGGTGAAGGTTATGGCGACGCGAGCAACGGCAAACTGGAAATTAAGTTCATCTGCACGACC
GGTCGCCTGCCGGTGCCTTGGCCGACCTTGGTGACGACCTTGAGCCATGGCGTGCAGTGTTTTGCGAAGT
ATCCGGAGCACATGCGCCAAAACGATTTCTTTAAAAGTGCGATGCCGGACGGTTACGTCCAGGAGCGTAC
CATTTCCTTCAAGGAAGATGGCACGTACAAAACTCGCGCAGAGGTTAAGTTTGAAGGTGAAGCGCTGGTC
AATCGTATCGATTTGAAGGGTTTGGAGTTTAAAGAGGATGGTAACATTCTGGGCCATAAACTGGAGTATA
GCTTCAACAGCCATTATGTTTACATTACGGCAGACAAGAATCGTAACGGCTTGGAGGCCCAATTCCGTAT
TCGCCACAATGTTGATGACGGTAGCGTCCAACTGGCCGACCATTACCAACAGAACACCCCAATTGGTGAG
GGTCCGGTGTTGCTGCCGGAACAACACTATCTGACGACCAATAGCGTGCTGAGCAAAGATCCGCAGGAAC
GCCGTGATCACATGGTCCTGGTGGAATTTGTGACCGCTGCGGGCTTGAGCCTGGGTATGGACGAGCTGTA
TAAGAGCTAATGAAAGCTTGCTGCAGGCATGCAAGCTTGGCACTGGCCGTCGTTTTACAACGTCGTGACT
GGGAAAACCCTGGCGTTACCCAACTTAATCGCCTTGCAGCACATCCCCCTTTCGCCAGCTGGCGTAATAG
CGAAGAGGCCCGCACCGATCGCCCTTCCCAACAGTTGCGCAGCCTGAATGGCGAATGGCGATAAGCTAGC
TTCACGCTGCCGCAAGCACTCAGGGCGCAAGGGCTGCTAAAGGAAGCGGAACACGTAGAAAGCCAGTCCG
CAGAAACGGTGCTGACCCCGGATGAATGTCAGCTACTGGGCTATCTGGACAAGGGAAAACGCAAGCGCAA
AGAGAAAGCAGGTAGCTTGCAGTGGGCTTACATGGCGATAGCTAGACTGGGCGGTTTTATGGACAGCAAG
CGAACCGGAATTGCCAGCTGGGGCGCCCTCTGGTAAGGTTGGGAAGCCCTGCAAAGTAAACTGGATGGCT
TTCTTGCCGCCAAGGATCTGATGGCGCAGGGGATCAAGATCTGATCAAGAGACAGGATGAGGATCGTTTC
GCATGATTGAACAAGATGGATTGCACGCAGGTTCTCCGGCCGCTTGGGTGGAGAGGCTATTCGGCTATGA
CTGGGCACAACAGACAATCGGCTGCTCTGATGCCGCCGTGTTCCGGCTGTCAGCGCAGGGGCGCCCGGTT
CTTTTTGTCAAGACCGACCTGTCCGGTGCCCTGAATGAACTCCAAGACGAGGCAGCGCGGCTATCGTGGC
TGGCCACGACGGGCGTTCCTTGCGCAGCTGTGCTCGACGTTGTCACTGAAGCGGGAAGGGACTGGCTGCT
ATTGGGCGAAGTGCCGGGGCAGGATCTCCTGTCATCTCACCTTGCTCCTGCCGAGAAAGTATCCATCATG
GCTGATGCAATGCGGCGGCTGCATACGCTTGATCCGGCTACCTGCCCATTCGACCACCAAGCGAAACATC
GCATCGAGCGAGCACGTACTCGGATGGAAGCCGGTCTTGTCGATCAGGATGATCTGGACGAAGAGCATCA
GGGGCTCGCGCCAGCCGAACTGTTCGCCAGGCTCAAGGCGCGGATGCCCGACGGCGAGGATCTCGTCGTG
ACCCATGGCGATGCCTGCTTGCCGAATATCATGGTGGAAAATGGCCGCTTTTCTGGATTCATCGACTGTG
GCCGGCTGGGTGTGGCGGACCGCTATCAGGACATAGCGTTGGCTACCCGTGATATTGCTGAAGAGCTTGG
CGGCGAATGGGCTGACCGCTTCCTCGTGCTTTACGGTATCGCCGCTCCCGATTCGCAGCGCATCGCCTTC
TATCGCCTTCTTGACGAGTTCTTCTGAGCGGGACTCTGGGGTTCGAAATGACCGACCAAGCGACGCCCAA
CCTGCCATCACGAGATTTCGATTCCACCGCCGCCTTCTATGAAAGGTTGGGCTTCGGAATCGTTTTCCGG
GACGCCGGCTGGATGATCCTCCAGCGCGGGGATCTCATGCTGGAGTTCTTCGCCCACCCCAAAAGGATCT
AGGTGAAGATCCTTTTTGATAATCTCATGACCAAAATCCCTTAACGTGAGTTTTCGTTCCACTGAGCGTC
AGACCCCGTAGAAAAGATCAAAGGATCTTCTTGAGATCCTTTTTTTCTGCGCGTAATCTGCTGCTTGCAA
ACAAAAAAACCACCGCTACCAGCGGTGGTTTGTTTGCCGGATCAAGAGCTACCAACTCTTTTTCCGAAGG
TAACTGGCTTCAGCAGAGCGCAGATACCAAATACTGTTCTTCTAGTGTAGCCGTAGTTAGGCCACCACTT
CAAGAACTCTGTAGCACCGCCTACATACCTCGCTCTGCTAATCCTGTTACCAGTGGCTGCTGCCAGTGGC
GATAAGTCGTGTCTTACCGGGTTGGACTCAAGACGATAGTTACCGGATAAGGCGCAGCGGTCGGGCTGAA
CGGGGGGTTCGTGCACACAGCCCAGCTTGGAGCGAACGACCTACACCGAACTGAGATACCTACAGCGTGA
GCTATGAGAAAGCGCCACGCTTCCCGAAGGGAGAAAGGCGGACAGGTATCCGGTAAGCGGCAGGGTCGGA
ACAGGAGAGCGCACGAGGGAGCTTCCAGGGGGAAACGCCTGGTATCTTTATAGTCCTGTCGGGTTTCGCC
ACCTCTGACTTGAGCGTCGATTTTTGTGATGCTCGTCAGGGGGGCGGAGCCTATGGAAAAACGCCAGCAA
CGCGGCCTTTTTACGGTTCCTGGCCTTTTGCTGGCCTTTTGCTCACATGTTCTTTCCTGCGTTATCCCC
